>Addgene plasmid #110409 | pLKO.1-blast shLuc | addgene full sequence | sequence record 254625 | Addgene NGS Result
GGGTCTCTCTGGTTAGACCAGATCTGAGCCTGGGAGCTCTCTGGCTAACTAGGGAACCCACTGCTTAAGC
CTCAATAAAGCTTGCCTTGAGTGCTTCAAGTAGTGTGTGCCCGTCTGTTGTGTGACTCTGGTAACTAGAG
ATCCCTCAGACCCTTTTAGTCAGTGTGGAAAATCTCTAGCAGTGGCGCCCGAACAGGGACTTGAAAGCGA
AAGGGAAACCAGAGGAGCTCTCTCGACGCAGGACTCGGCTTGCTGAAGCGCGCACGGCAAGAGGCGAGGG
GCGGCGACTGGTGAGTACGCCAAAAATTTTGACTAGCGGAGGCTAGAAGGAGAGAGATGGGTGCGAGAGC
GTCAGTATTAAGCGGGGGAGAATTAGATCGCGATGGGAAAAAATTCGGTTAAGGCCAGGGGGAAAGAAAA
AATATAAATTAAAACATATAGTATGGGCAAGCAGGGAGCTAGAACGATTCGCAGTTAATCCTGGCCTGTT
AGAAACATCAGAAGGCTGTAGACAAATACTGGGACAGCTACAACCATCCCTTCAGACAGGATCAGAAGAA
CTTAGATCATTATATAATACAGTAGCAACCCTCTATTGTGTGCATCAAAGGATAGAGATAAAAGACACCA
AGGAAGCTTTAGACAAGATAGAGGAAGAGCAAAACAAAAGTAAGACCACCGCACAGCAAGCGGCCGCTGA
TCTTCAGACCTGGAGGAGGAGATATGAGGGACAATTGGAGAAGTGAATTATATAAATATAAAGTAGTAAA
AATTGAACCATTAGGAGTAGCACCCACCAAGGCAAAGAGAAGAGTGGTGCAGAGAGAAAAAAGAGCAGTG
GGAATAGGAGCTTTGTTCCTTGGGTTCTTGGGAGCAGCAGGAAGCACTATGGGCGCAGCGTCAATGACGC
TGACGGTACAGGCCAGACAATTATTGTCTGGTATAGTGCAGCAGCAGAACAATTTGCTGAGGGCTATTGA
GGCGCAACAGCATCTGTTGCAACTCACAGTCTGGGGCATCAAGCAGCTCCAGGCAAGAATCCTGGCTGTG
GAAAGATACCTAAAGGATCAACAGCTCCTGGGGATTTGGGGTTGCTCTGGAAAACTCATTTGCACCACTG
CTGTGCCTTGGAATGCTAGTTGGAGTAATAAATCTCTGGAACAGATTTGGAATCACACGACCTGGATGGA
GTGGGACAGAGAAATTAACAATTACACAAGCTTAATACACTCCTTAATTGAAGAATCGCAAAACCAGCAA
GAAAAGAATGAACAAGAATTATTGGAATTAGATAAATGGGCAAGTTTGTGGAATTGGTTTAACATAACAA
ATTGGCTGTGGTATATAAAATTATTCATAATGATAGTAGGAGGCTTGGTAGGTTTAAGAATAGTTTTTGC
TGTACTTTCTATAGTGAATAGAGTTAGGCAGGGATATTCACCATTATCGTTTCAGACCCACCTCCCAACC
CCGAGGGGACCCGACAGGCCCGAAGGAATAGAAGAAGAAGGTGGAGAGAGAGACAGAGACAGATCCATTC
GATTAGTGAACGGATCTCGACGGTATCGATCACGAGACTAGCCTCGAGCGGCCGCCCCCTTCACCGAGGG
CCTATTTCCCATGATTCCTTCATATTTGCATATACGATACAAGGCTGTTAGAGAGATAATTGGAATTAAT
TTGACTGTAAACACAAAGATATTAGTACAAAATACGTGACGTAGAAAGTAATAATTTCTTGGGTAGTTTG
CAGTTTTAAAATTATGTTTTAAAATGGACTATCATATGCTTACCGTAACTTGAAAGTATTTCGATTTCTT
GGCTTTATATATCTTGTGGAAAGGACGAAACACCGGCTTACGCTGAGTACTTCGACCTGACCCATCGAAG
TACTCAGCGTAAGTTTTTGAATTCTCGACCTCGAGACAAATGGCAGTATTCATCCACAATTTTAAAAGAA
AAGGGGGGATTGGGGGGTACAGTGCAGGGGAAAGAATAGTAGACATAATAGCAACAGACATACAAACTAA
AGAATTACAAAAACAAATTACAAAAATTCAAAATTTTCGGGTTTATTACAGGGACAGCAGAGATCCACTT
TGGCCGCGGCTCGAGGGGGTTGGGGTTGCGCCTTTTCCAAGGCAGCCCTGGGTTTGCGCAGGGACGCGGC
TGCTCTGGGCGTGGTTCCGGGAAACGCAGCGGCGCCGACCCTGGGTCTCGCACATTCTTCACGTCCGTTC
GCAGCGTCACCCGGATCTTCGCCGCTACCCTTGTGGGCCCCCCGGCGACGCTTCCTGCTCCGCCCCTAAG
TCGGGAAGGTTCCTTGCGGTTCGCGGCGTGCCGGACGTGACAAACGGAAGCCGCACGTCTCACTAGTACC
CTCGCAGACGGACAGCGCCAGGGAGCAATGGCAGCGCGCCGACCGCGATGGGCTGTGGCCAATAGCGGCT
GCTCAGCAGGGCGCGCCGAGAGCAGCGGCCGGGAAGGGGCGGTGCGGGAGGCGGGGTGTGGGGCGGTAGT
GTGGGCCCTGTTCCTGCCCGCGCGGTGTTCCGCATTCTGCAAGCCTCCGGAGCGCACGTCGGCAGTCGGC
TCCCTCGTTGACCGAATCACCGACCTCTCTCCCCAGGGGGATCCACCATGGCCAAGCCTTTGTCTCAAGA
AGAATCCACCCTCATTGAAAGAGCAACGGCTACAATCAACAGCATCCCCATCTCTGAAGACTACAGCGTC
GCCAGCGCAGCTCTCTCTAGCGACGGCCGCATCTTCACTGGTGTCAATGTATATCATTTTACTGGGGGAC
CTTGTGCAGAACTCGTGGTGCTGGGCACTGCTGCTGCTGCGGCAGCTGGCAACCTGACTTGTATCGTCGC
GATCGGAAATGAGAACAGGGGCATCTTGAGCCCCTGCGGACGGTGCCGACAGGTGCTTCTCGATCTGCAT
CCTGGGATCAAAGCCATAGTGAAGGACAGTGATGGACAGCCGACGGCAGTTGGGATTCGTGAATTGCTGC
CCTCTGGTTATGTGTGGGAGGGCTAAGGTACCTTTAAGACCAATGACTTACAAGGCAGCTGTAGATCTTA
GCCACTTTTTAAAAGAAAAGGGGGGACTGGAAGGGCTAATTCACTCCCAACGAAGACAAGATCTGCTTTT
TGCTTGTACTGGGTCTCTCTGGTTAGACCAGATCTGAGCCTGGGAGCTCTCTGGCTAACTAGGGAACCCA
CTGCTTAAGCCTCAATAAAGCTTGCCTTGAGTGCTTCAAGTAGTGTGTGCCCGTCTGTTGTGTGACTCTG
GTAACTAGAGATCCCTCAGACCCTTTTAGTCAGTGTGGAAAATCTCTAGCAGTAGTAGTTCATGTCATCT
TATTATTCAGTATTTATAACTTGCAAAGAAATGAATATCAGAGAGTGAGAGGAACTTGTTTATTGCAGCT
TATAATGGTTACAAATAAAGCAATAGCATCACAAATTTCACAAATAAAGCATTTTTTTCACTGCATTCTA
GTTGTGGTTTGTCCAAACTCATCAATGTATCTTATCATGTCTGGCTCTAGCTATCCCGCCCCTAACTCCG
CCCATCCCGCCCCTAACTCCGCCCAGTTCCGCCCATTCTCCGCCCCATGGCTGACTAATTTTTTTTATTT
ATGCAGAGGCCGAGGCCGCCTCGGCCTCTGAGCTATTCCAGAAGTAGTGAGGAGGCTTTTTTGGAGGCCT
AGGGACGTACCCAATTCGCCCTATAGTGAGTCGTATTACGCGCGCTCACTGGCCGTCGTTTTACAACGTC
GTGACTGGGAAAACCCTGGCGTTACCCAACTTAATCGCCTTGCAGCACATCCCCCTTTCGCCAGCTGGCG
TAATAGCGAAGAGGCCCGCACCGATCGCCCTTCCCAACAGTTGCGCAGCCTGAATGGCGAATGGG
[124 nt withheld, positions 3916-4039]
C
[91 nt withheld, positions 4041-4131]
A
[49 nt withheld, positions 4133-4181]
CCTTTGACGTTGGAGTCCACGTTCTTT
[37 nt withheld, positions 4209-4245]
ACCCTATCTCGGTCTATTCTTTTGATTTATAAGGGATTTTGCCGATTTCGGCCTATTGGTTAAAAAATGA
GCTGATTTAACAAAAATTTAACGCGAATTTTAACAAAATATTAACGCTTACAATTTAGGTGGCACTTTTC
GGGGAAATGTGCGCGGAACCCCTATTTGTTTATTTTTCTAAATACATTCAAATATGTATCCGCTCATGAG
ACAATAACCCTGATAAATGCTTCAATAATATTGAAAAAGGAAGAGTATGAGTATTCAACATTTCCGTGTC
GCCCTTATTCCCTTTTTTGCGGCATTTTGCCTTCCTGTTTTTGCTCACCCAGAAACGCTGGTGAAAGTAA
AAGATGCTGAAGATCAGTTGGGTGCACGAGTGGGTTACATCGAACTGGATCTCAACAGCGGTAAGATCCT
TGAGAGTTTTCGCCCCGAAGAACGTTTTCCAATGATGAGCACTTTTAAAGTTCTGCTATGTGGCGCGGTA
TTATCCCGTATTGACGCCGGGCAAGAGCAACTCGGTCGCCGCATACACTATTCTCAGAATGACTTGGTTG
AGTACTCACCAGTCACAGAAAAGCATCTTACGGATGGCATGACAGTAAGAGAATTATGCAGTGCTGCCAT
AACCATGAGTGATAACACTGCGGCCAACTTACTTCTGACAACGATCGGAGGACCGAAGGAGCTAACCGCT
TTTTTGCACAACATGGGGGATCATGTAACTCGCCTTGATCGTTGGGAACCGGAGCTGAATGAAGCCATAC
CAAACGACGAGCGTGACACCACGATGCCTGTAGCAATGGCAACAACGTTGCGCAAACTATTAACTGGCGA
ACTACTTACTCTAGCTTCCCGGCAACAATTAATAGACTGGATGGAGGCGGATAAAGTTGCAGGACCACTT
CTGCGCTCGGCCCTTCCGGCTGGCTGGTTTATTGCTGATAAATCTGGAGCCGGTGAGCGTGGGTCTCGCG
GTATCATTGCAGCACTGGGGCCAGATGGTAAGCCCTCCCGTATCGTAGTTATCTACACGACGGGGAGTCA
GGCAACTATGGATGAACGAAATAGACAGATCGCTGAGATAGGTGCCTCACTGATTAAGCATTGGTAACTG
TCAGACCAAGTTTACTCATATATACTTTAGATTGATTTAAAACTTCATTTTTAATTTAAAAGGATCTAGG
TGAAGATCCTTTTTGATAATCTCATGACCAAAATCCCTTAACGTGAGTTTTCGTTCCACTGAGCGTCAGA
CCCCGTAGAAAAGATCAAAGGATCTTCTTGAGATCCTTTTTTTCTGCGCGTAATCTGCTGCTTGCAAACA
AAAAAACCACCGCTACCAGCGGTGGTTTGTTTGCCGGATCAAGAGCTACCAACTCTTTTTCCGAAGGTAA
CTGGCTTCAGCAGAGCGCAGATACCAAATACTGTTCTTCTAGTGTAGCCGTAGTTAGGCCACCACTTCAA
GAACTCTGTAGCACCGCCTACATACCTCGCTCTGCTAATCCTGTTACCAGTGGCTGCTGCCAGTGGCGAT
AAGTCGTGTCTTACCGGGTTGGACTCAAGACGATAGTTACCGGATAAGGCGCAGCGGTCGGGCTGAACGG
GGGGTTCGTGCACACAGCCCAGCTTGGAGCGAACGACCTACACCGAACTGAGATACCTACAGCGTGAGCT
ATGAGAAAGCGCCACGCTTCCCGAAGGGAGAAAGGCGGACAGGTATCCGGTAAGCGGCAGGGTCGGAACA
GGAGAGCGCACGAGGGAGCTTCCAGGGGGAAACGCCTGGTATCTTTATAGTCCTGTCGGGTTTCGCCACC
TCTGACTTGAGCGTCGATTTTTGTGATGCTCGTCAGGGGGGCGGAGCCTATGGAAAAACGCCAGCAACGC
GGCCTTTTTACGGTTCCTGGCCTTTTGCTGGCCTTTTGCTCACATGTTCTTTCCTGCGTTATCCCCTGAT
TCTGTGGATAACCGTATTACCGCCTTTGAGTGAGCTGATACCGCTCGCCGCAGCCGAACGACCGAGCGCA
GCGAGTCAGTGAGCGAGGAAGCGGAAGAGCGCCCAATACGCAAACCGCCTCTCCCCGCGCGTTGGCCGAT
TCATTAATGCAGCTGGCACGACAGGTTTCCCGACTGGAAAGCGGGCAGTGAGCGCAACGCAATTAATGTG
AGTTAGCTCACTCATTAGGCACCCCAGGCTTTACACTTTATGCTTCCGGCTCGTATGTTGTGTGGAATTG
TGAGCGGATAACAATTTCACACAGGAAACAGCTATGACCATGATTACGCCAAGCGCGCAATTAACCCTCA
CTAAAGGGAACAAAAGCTGGAGCTGCAAGCTTAATGTAGTCTTATGCAATACTCTTGTAGTCTTGCAACA
TGGTAACGATGAGTTAGCAACATGCCTTACAAGGAGAGAAAAAGCACCGTGCATGCCGATTGGTGGAAGT
AAGGTGGTACGATCGTGCCTTATTAGGAAGGCAACAGACGGGTCTGACATGGATTGGACGAACCACTGAA
TTGCCGCATTGCAGAGATATTGTATTTAAGTGCCTAGCTCGATACATAAAC
Features (pLannotate 1.2.2; 25 found; start..end, strand, type, name):
      1..181     +  LTR            5' LTR (truncated): truncated 5' long terminal repeat (LTR) from HIV-1
    228..353     +  misc_feature   HIV-1 Ψ: packaging signal of human immunodeficiency virus type 1
    337..700     +  CDS            HIV-1 gag (fragment): gag protein from human immunodeficiency virus 1; gag
    846..1079    +  misc_feature   RRE: The Rev response element (RRE) of HIV-1 allows for Rev-dependent mRNA export from the nucleus to the cytoplasm.
   1456..1556    +  CDS            Rev (fragment): human immunodeficiency virus 1 (HIV-1) Rev protein; rev; enhances nuclear export of unspliced and incompletely spliced viral mRNAs
   1606..1846    +  promoter       U6 promoter: RNA polymerase III promoter for human U6 snRNA
   1950..2067    +  misc_feature   cPPT/CTS: central polypurine tract and central termination sequence of HIV-1
   2116..2626    +  promoter       hPGK promoter: human phosphoglycerate kinase 1 promoter
   2638..3036    +  CDS            BSD: blasticidin S deaminase; Aspergillus terreus BSD; confers resistance to blasticidin
   3029..3106    +  CDS            nef (fragment): NEF_HV1Z2 - Experimental evidence at protein level: Swiss-Prot protein existence level 1. Extracellular Nef protein targets CD4(+) T-lymphocytes for apoptosis by interacting with CXCR4 surface receptors. From Human immunodeficiency virus type 1 group M subtype D (isolate Z2/CDC-Z34) (HIV-1).
   3108..3341    +  LTR            3' LTR (ΔU3): self-inactivating 3' long terminal repeat (LTR) from HIV-1
   3413..3534    +  polyA_signal   SV40 poly(A) signal: SV40 polyadenylation signal
   3574..3709    +  rep_origin     SV40 ori: SV40 origin of replication
   3730..3748    -  promoter       T7 promoter: promoter for bacteriophage T7 RNA polymerase
   3756..3911    +  CDS            lacZα (fragment): LacZα fragment of β-galactosidase; lacZ fragment
   3916..4344    +  rep_origin     f1 ori (sequence partly withheld): f1 bacteriophage origin of replication; arrow indicates direction of (+) strand synthesis
   4397..4501    +  promoter       AmpR promoter: bla
   4502..5362    +  CDS            AmpR: β-lactamase; bla; confers resistance to ampicillin, carbenicillin, and related antibiotics
   5533..6121    +  rep_origin     ori: high-copy-number ColE1/pMB1/pBR322/pUC origin of replication
   6304..6396    +  CDS            lacI (fragment): lac repressor; lacI; The lac repressor binds to the lac operator to inhibit transcription in E. coli. This inhibition can be relieved by adding lactose or isopropyl-β-D-thiogalactopyranoside (IPTG).
   6409..6430    +  protein_bind   CAP binding site: CAP binding activates transcription in the presence of cAMP. E. coli catabolite activator protein
   6445..6475    +  promoter       lac promoter: promoter for the E. coli lac operon
   6483..6499    +  protein_bind   lac operator: The lac repressor binds to the lac operator to inhibit transcription in E. coli. This inhibition can be relieved by adding lactose or isopropyl-β-D-thiogalactopyranoside (IPTG). lac repressor encoded by lacI
   6544..6562    +  promoter       T3 promoter: promoter for bacteriophage T3 RNA polymerase
   6590..6816    +  promoter       RSV promoter: Rous sarcoma virus enhancer/promoter
