[The description below was written by a language model from this plasmid's Addgene catalogue record and pLannotate feature annotations shown in this document.]
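Description:
pLKO.1-blast shLuc is a 6,816 bp lentiviral RNAi plasmid built on the pLKO.1-blast backbone. It delivers a short hairpin RNA against luciferase into mammalian cells. The synthetic hairpin was cloned between the AgeI and EcoRI sites (the AgeI site was destroyed in the process), immediately downstream of the human U6 RNA polymerase III promoter, which drives high-level transcription of small RNAs. The hairpin itself is not annotated in the feature table, but it would lie in the gap between the U6 promoter and the cPPT/CTS element. A separate cassette, in which the human PGK promoter drives blasticidin S deaminase, allows transduced cells to be selected with blasticidin.

The transfer cassette has the layout typical of a third-generation, self-inactivating HIV-1 vector. An RSV promoter sits directly upstream of a truncated 5' LTR (adjacent across the circular junction) and would drive genomic RNA production in packaging cells. It is followed by the Ψ packaging signal with a partial gag sequence, the Rev response element for Rev-dependent nuclear export, and the cPPT/CTS, which aids nuclear import of the reverse-transcribed genome. The ΔU3 3' LTR disables the viral promoter after integration. The viral structural and envelope proteins are not encoded here and must be supplied in trans. Outside the viral region are an SV40 poly(A) signal and origin, an f1 origin, and remnant lac, T7 and T3 elements from the cloning backbone. In bacteria the plasmid is maintained through a high-copy ColE1/pUC-type origin with ampicillin resistance, and the depositor notes that it grows more slowly than standard plasmids.

The stated purpose is to silence a luciferase gene. The record does not say which luciferase species is targeted.
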