Addgene plasmid #110409: pLKO.1-blast shLuc
Purpose: shLuc (Target TTACGCTGAGTACTTCGA), silence LUC gene, blasticidin selection.
Depositing lab: Sandra Martha Gomes Dias. Depositing organization: Centro Nacional de Pesquisa em Energia e Materiais (CNPEM).
Backbone
  Vector backbone: pLKO.1-blast
  Backbone manufacturer: #26655
  Backbone size w/o insert (bp): 6783
  Total vector size (bp): 6816
  Vector type: Mammalian Expression, Lentiviral, RNAi
  Selectable markers: Blasticidin
Growth in bacteria
  Bacterial resistance: Ampicillin, 100 μg/mL
  Growth temperature: 37°C
  Growth strain: NEB Stable
  Copy number: High Copy
Gene/Insert
  Gene/Insert name: Luciferase
  gRNA/shRNA sequence: CTTACGCTGAGTACTTCGA
  Species: Synthetic
  Promoter: U6 (RNA PolIII)
  Cloning method: Restriction Enzyme; 5′ cloning site AgeI (destroyed during cloning); 3′ cloning site EcoRI (not destroyed)
  Sequencing primers: 5′ LKO.1 5' 5' GACTATCATATGCTTACCGT 3'
Terms and licenses: Academic/Nonprofit Terms; Industry Terms: Not Available to Industry
Depositor comments: See Addgene's pLKO family protocol http://www.addgene.org/plko on how to use the pLKO family vectors. Plasmid grows more slowly than standard plasmids.
How to cite: pLKO.1-blast shLuc was a gift from Sandra Martha Gomes Dias (Addgene plasmid # 110409 ; http://n2t.net/addgene:110409 ; RRID:Addgene_110409)
